Addgene plasmid #101179: MMW3709 - human expression plasmid for SpCas9 Cluster 1 + Q926A
Purpose: Human expression plasmid for SpCas9 Cluster 1 + Q926A variant: CMV-T7-hSpCas9-Cluster1+Q926A(N692A, M694A, Q695A, H698A, Q926A)-NLS(SV40)-3xFLAG
Depositing lab: Jennifer Doudna & Keith Joung. Depositing organization: Massachusetts General Hospital. Publication: Enhanced proofreading governs CRISPR-Cas9 targeting accuracy. Chen JS, Dagdas YS, Kleinstiver BP, Welch MM, Sousa AA, Harrington LB, Sternberg SH, Joung JK, Yildiz A, Doudna JA. Nature. 2017 Sep 20. doi: 10.1038/nature24268. PubMed 28931002.
Backbone
  Vector backbone: JDS246
  Backbone manufacturer: Joung lab (Addgene Plasmid #43861)
  Vector type: Mammalian Expression
Growth in bacteria
  Bacterial resistance: Ampicillin, 100 μg/mL
  Growth temperature: 37°C
  Growth strain: DH5alpha
  Copy number: High Copy
Gene/Insert
  Gene/Insert name: hSpCas9-Cluster1+Q926A(N692A/M694A/Q695A/H698A/Q926A)
  Species: Synthetic
  Insert size (bp): 4104
  Mutation: N692A/M694A/Q695A/H698A/Q926A
  Promoter: CMV
  Tag / fusion protein: NLS (SV40) (C terminal on insert); 3x FLAG (C terminal on insert)
  Cloning method: Gibson Cloning
  Sequencing primers: 5′ CMV-F; 3′ BGH-rev
Terms and licenses: Academic/Nonprofit Terms; Industry Terms: Not Available to Industry
How to cite: MMW3709 - human expression plasmid for SpCas9 Cluster 1 + Q926A was a gift from Jennifer Doudna & Keith Joung (Addgene plasmid # 101179 ; http://n2t.net/addgene:101179 ; RRID:Addgene_101179)
