[The description below was written by a language model from this plasmid's Addgene catalogue record and pLannotate feature annotations shown in this document.]
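Description:
MMW3709 is a 7.6 kb mammalian expression plasmid built on the JDS246 backbone that drives transient expression of an engineered Streptococcus pyogenes Cas9 variant in human cells. It is maintained in E. coli through a high-copy ColE1/pUC-type origin and selected with ampicillin via the β-lactamase gene and its native promoter. Short remnants of lac regulatory elements, a pBluescript polylinker, an SV40 promoter and the pBR322 bom region are backbone leftovers with no evident role in the design.

The payload is a 4,104 bp synthetic, human-optimised SpCas9 open reading frame placed behind the CMV immediate-early enhancer and promoter. A T7 promoter sits just upstream of the coding sequence, which would also allow in vitro transcription. The protein is fused at its C terminus to an SV40 nuclear localisation signal, for import into the nucleus, and to a 3xFLAG epitope for detection or immunoprecipitation. The transcript ends at the bovine growth hormone polyadenylation signal.

According to the catalogue entry, the nuclease carries five alanine substitutions: the "Cluster 1" set (N692A, M694A, Q695A, H698A) plus Q926A. The automated annotation labels this ORF as SpCas9-HF1, but that is only the closest reference match. HF1 shares Q695A and Q926A, whereas N497A and R661A are not listed for this construct.

The plasmid encodes no guide RNA, so an sgRNA must come from a separate construct. It comes from a study of how Cas9 proofreading governs targeting accuracy, and is suited to comparing the on- and off-target editing activity of this variant with other Cas9 versions in human cells.
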