Features (pLannotate 1.2.2; 16 found; start..end, strand, type, name):
    132..335     +  promoter       CMV promoter: human cytomegalovirus (CMV) immediate early promoter
    377..395     +  promoter       T7 promoter: promoter for bacteriophage T7 RNA polymerase
    409..4512    +  CDS            SpCas9-HF1: Cas9 endonuclease from the Streptococcus pyogenes Type II CRISPR/Cas system, mutated to improve targeting specificity (Kleinstiver et al., 2016) carries the mutations N497A, R661A, Q695A, and Q926A
   4546..4611    +  CDS            3xFLAG: three tandem FLAG® epitope tags, followed by an enterokinase cleavage site
   4675..4899    +  polyA_signal   bGH poly(A) signal: bovine growth hormone polyadenylation signal
   4903..4924    +  promoter       SV40 promoter (fragment): SV40 enhancer and early promoter
   4929..4945    +  misc_feature   MCS (fragment): pBluescript multiple cloning site
   4994..5010    -  protein_bind   lac operator: The lac repressor binds to the lac operator to inhibit transcription in E. coli. This inhibition can be relieved by adding lactose or isopropyl-β-D-thiogalactopyranoside (IPTG). lac repressor encoded by lacI
   5018..5048    -  promoter       lac promoter: promoter for the E. coli lac operon
   5063..5084    -  protein_bind   CAP binding site: CAP binding activates transcription in the presence of cAMP. E. coli catabolite activator protein
   5097..5189    -  CDS            lacI (fragment): lac repressor; lacI; The lac repressor binds to the lac operator to inhibit transcription in E. coli. This inhibition can be relieved by adding lactose or isopropyl-β-D-thiogalactopyranoside (IPTG).
   5372..5960    -  rep_origin     ori: high-copy-number ColE1/pMB1/pBR322/pUC origin of replication
   6131..6991    -  CDS            AmpR: β-lactamase; bla; confers resistance to ampicillin, carbenicillin, and related antibiotics
   6992..7096    -  promoter       AmpR promoter: bla
   7167..7211    -  misc_feature   bom (fragment): basis of mobility region from pBR322
   7366..131     +  enhancer       CMV enhancer (across the origin): human cytomegalovirus immediate early enhancer
>Addgene plasmid #101179 | MMW3709 - human expression plasmid for SpCas9 Cluster 1 + Q926A | addgene full sequence | sequence record 194003 | Addgene NGS Result
ATATGCCAAGTACGCCCCCTATTGACGTCAATGACGGTAAATGGCCCGCCTGGCATTATGCCCAGTACAT
GACCTTATGGGACTTTCCTACTTGGCAGTACATCTACGTATTAGTCATCGCTATTACCATGGTGATGCGG
TTTTGGCAGTACATCAATGGGCGTGGATAGCGGTTTGACTCACGGGGATTTCCAAGTCTCCACCCCATTG
ACGTCAATGGGAGTTTGTTTTGGCACCAAAATCAACGGGACTTTCCAAAATGTCGTAACAACTCCGCCCC
ATTGACGCAAATGGGCGGTAGGCGTGTACGGTGGGAGGTCTATATAAGCAGAGCTGGTTTAGTGAACCGT
CAGATCCGCTAGAGATCCGCGGCCGCTAATACGACTCACTATAGGGAGAGCCGCCACCATGGATAAAAAG
TATTCTATTGGTTTAGACATCGGCACTAATTCCGTTGGATGGGCTGTCATAACCGATGAATACAAAGTAC
CTTCAAAGAAATTTAAGGTGTTGGGGAACACAGACCGTCATTCGATTAAAAAGAATCTTATCGGTGCCCT
CCTATTCGATAGTGGCGAAACGGCAGAGGCGACTCGCCTGAAACGAACCGCTCGGAGAAGGTATACACGT
CGCAAGAACCGAATATGTTACTTACAAGAAATTTTTAGCAATGAGATGGCCAAAGTTGACGATTCTTTCT
TTCACCGTTTGGAAGAGTCCTTCCTTGTCGAAGAGGACAAGAAACATGAACGGCACCCCATCTTTGGAAA
CATAGTAGATGAGGTGGCATATCATGAAAAGTACCCAACGATTTATCACCTCAGAAAAAAGCTAGTTGAC
TCAACTGATAAAGCGGACCTGAGGTTAATCTACTTGGCTCTTGCCCATATGATAAAGTTCCGTGGGCACT
TTCTCATTGAGGGTGATCTAAATCCGGACAACTCGGATGTCGACAAACTGTTCATCCAGTTAGTACAAAC
CTATAATCAGTTGTTTGAAGAGAACCCTATAAATGCAAGTGGCGTGGATGCGAAGGCTATTCTTAGCGCC
CGCCTCTCTAAATCCCGACGGCTAGAAAACCTGATCGCACAATTACCCGGAGAGAAGAAAAATGGGTTGT
TCGGTAACCTTATAGCGCTCTCACTAGGCCTGACACCAAATTTTAAGTCGAACTTCGACTTAGCTGAAGA
TGCCAAATTGCAGCTTAGTAAGGACACGTACGATGACGATCTCGACAATCTACTGGCACAAATTGGAGAT
CAGTATGCGGACTTATTTTTGGCTGCCAAAAACCTTAGCGATGCAATCCTCCTATCTGACATACTGAGAG
TTAATACTGAGATTACCAAGGCGCCGTTATCCGCTTCAATGATCAAAAGGTACGATGAACATCACCAAGA
CTTGACACTTCTCAAGGCCCTAGTCCGTCAGCAACTGCCTGAGAAATATAAGGAAATATTCTTTGATCAG
TCGAAAAACGGGTACGCAGGTTATATTGACGGCGGAGCGAGTCAAGAGGAATTCTACAAGTTTATCAAAC
CCATATTAGAGAAGATGGATGGGACGGAAGAGTTGCTTGTAAAACTCAATCGCGAAGATCTACTGCGAAA
GCAGCGGACTTTCGACAACGGTAGCATTCCACATCAAATCCACTTAGGCGAATTGCATGCTATACTTAGA
AGGCAGGAGGATTTTTATCCGTTCCTCAAAGACAATCGTGAAAAGATTGAGAAAATCCTAACCTTTCGCA
TACCTTACTATGTGGGACCCCTGGCCCGAGGGAACTCTCGGTTCGCATGGATGACAAGAAAGTCCGAAGA
AACGATTACTCCATGGAATTTTGAGGAAGTTGTCGATAAAGGTGCGTCAGCTCAATCGTTCATCGAGAGG
ATGACCAACTTTGACAAGAATTTACCGAACGAAAAAGTATTGCCTAAGCACAGTTTACTTTACGAGTATT
TCACAGTGTACAATGAACTCACGAAAGTTAAGTATGTCACTGAGGGCATGCGTAAACCCGCCTTTCTAAG
CGGAGAACAGAAGAAAGCAATAGTAGATCTGTTATTCAAGACCAACCGCAAAGTGACAGTTAAGCAATTG
AAAGAGGACTACTTTAAGAAAATTGAATGCTTCGATTCTGTCGAGATCTCCGGGGTAGAAGATCGATTTA
ATGCGTCACTTGGTACGTATCATGACCTCCTAAAGATAATTAAAGATAAGGACTTCCTGGATAACGAAGA
GAATGAAGATATCTTAGAAGATATAGTGTTGACTCTTACCCTCTTTGAAGATCGGGAAATGATTGAGGAA
AGACTAAAAACATACGCTCACCTGTTCGACGATAAGGTTATGAAACAGTTAAAGAGGCGTCGCTATACGG
GCTGGGGACGATTGTCGCGGAAACTTATCAACGGGATAAGAGACAAGCAAAGTGGTAAAACTATTCTCGA
TTTTCTAAAGAGCGACGGCTTCGCCAATAGGGCCTTTGCAGCCCTGATCGCTGATGACTCTTTAACCTTC
AAAGAGGATATACAAAAGGCACAGGTTTCCGGACAAGGGGACTCATTGCACGAACATATTGCGAATCTTG
CTGGTTCGCCAGCCATCAAAAAGGGCATACTCCAGACAGTCAAAGTAGTGGATGAGCTAGTTAAGGTCAT
GGGACGTCACAAACCGGAAAACATTGTAATCGAGATGGCACGCGAAAATCAAACGACTCAGAAGGGGCAA
AAAAACAGTCGAGAGCGGATGAAGAGAATAGAAGAGGGTATTAAAGAACTGGGCAGCCAGATCTTAAAGG
AGCATCCTGTGGAAAATACCCAATTGCAGAACGAGAAACTTTACCTCTATTACCTACAAAATGGAAGGGA
CATGTATGTTGATCAGGAACTGGACATAAACCGTTTATCTGATTACGACGTCGATCACATTGTACCCCAA
TCCTTTTTGAAGGACGATTCAATCGACAATAAAGTGCTTACACGCTCGGATAAGAACCGAGGGAAAAGTG
ACAATGTTCCAAGCGAGGAAGTCGTAAAGAAAATGAAGAACTATTGGCGGCAGCTCCTAAATGCGAAACT
GATAACGCAAAGAAAGTTCGATAACTTAACTAAAGCTGAGAGGGGTGGCTTGTCTGAACTTGACAAGGCC
GGATTTATTAAACGTCAGCTCGTGGAAACCCGCGCCATCACAAAGCATGTTGCGCAGATACTAGATTCCC
GAATGAATACGAAATACGACGAGAACGATAAGCTGATTCGGGAAGTCAAAGTAATCACTTTAAAGTCAAA
ATTGGTGTCGGACTTCAGAAAGGATTTTCAATTCTATAAAGTTAGGGAGATAAATAACTACCACCATGCG
CACGACGCTTATCTTAATGCCGTCGTAGGGACCGCACTCATTAAGAAATACCCGAAGCTAGAAAGTGAGT
TTGTGTATGGTGATTACAAAGTTTATGACGTCCGTAAGATGATCGCGAAAAGCGAACAGGAGATAGGCAA
GGCTACAGCCAAATACTTCTTTTATTCTAACATTATGAATTTCTTTAAGACGGAAATCACTCTGGCAAAC
GGAGAGATACGCAAACGACCTTTAATTGAAACCAATGGGGAGACAGGTGAAATCGTATGGGATAAGGGCC
GGGACTTCGCGACGGTGAGAAAAGTTTTGTCCATGCCCCAAGTCAACATAGTAAAGAAAACTGAGGTGCA
GACCGGAGGGTTTTCAAAGGAATCGATTCTTCCAAAAAGGAATAGTGATAAGCTCATCGCTCGTAAAAAG
GACTGGGACCCGAAAAAGTACGGTGGCTTCGATAGCCCTACAGTTGCCTATTCTGTCCTAGTAGTGGCAA
AAGTTGAGAAGGGAAAATCCAAGAAACTGAAGTCAGTCAAAGAATTATTGGGGATAACGATTATGGAGCG
CTCGTCTTTTGAAAAGAACCCCATCGACTTCCTTGAGGCGAAAGGTTACAAGGAAGTAAAAAAGGATCTC
ATAATTAAACTACCAAAGTATAGTCTGTTTGAGTTAGAAAATGGCCGAAAACGGATGTTGGCTAGCGCCG
GAGAGCTTCAAAAGGGGAACGAACTCGCACTACCGTCTAAATACGTGAATTTCCTGTATTTAGCGTCCCA
TTACGAGAAGTTGAAAGGTTCACCTGAAGATAACGAACAGAAGCAACTTTTTGTTGAGCAGCACAAACAT
TATCTCGACGAAATCATAGAGCAAATTTCGGAATTCAGTAAGAGAGTCATCCTAGCTGATGCCAATCTGG
ACAAAGTATTAAGCGCATACAACAAGCACAGGGATAAACCCATACGTGAGCAGGCGGAAAATATTATCCA
TTTGTTTACTCTTACCAACCTCGGCGCTCCAGCCGCATTCAAGTATTTTGACACAACGATAGATCGCAAA
CGATACACTTCTACCAAGGAGGTGCTAGACGCGACACTGATTCACCAATCCATCACGGGATTATATGAAA
CTCGGATAGATTTGTCACAGCTTGGGGGTGACGGATCCCCCAAGAAGAAGAGGAAAGTCTCGAGCGACTA
CAAAGACCATGACGGTGATTATAAAGATCATGACATCGATTACAAGGATGACGATGACAAGGCTGCAGGA
TGACCGGTCATCATCACCATCACCATTGAGTTTAAACCCGCTGATCAGCCTCGACTGTGCCTTCTAGTTG
CCAGCCATCTGTTGTTTGCCCCTCCCCCGTGCCTTCCTTGACCCTGGAAGGTGCCACTCCCACTGTCCTT
TCCTAATAAAATGAGGAAATTGCATCGCATTGTCTGAGTAGGTGTCATTCTATTCTGGGGGGTGGGGTGG
GGCAGGACAGCAAGGGGGAGGATTGGGAAGACAATAGCAGGCATGCTGGGGATGCGGTGGGCTCTATGGC
TTCTGAGGCGGAAAGAACCAGCTGGGGCTCGATACCGTCGACCTCTAGCTAGAGCTTGGCGTAATCATGG
TCATAGCTGTTTCCTGTGTGAAATTGTTATCCGCTCACAATTCCACACAACATACGAGCCGGAAGCATAA
AGTGTAAAGCCTAGGGTGCCTAATGAGTGAGCTAACTCACATTAATTGCGTTGCGCTCACTGCCCGCTTT
CCAGTCGGGAAACCTGTCGTGCCAGCTGCATTAATGAATCGGCCAACGCGCGGGGAGAGGCGGTTTGCGT
ATTGGGCGCTCTTCCGCTTCCTCGCTCACTGACTCGCTGCGCTCGGTCGTTCGGCTGCGGCGAGCGGTAT
CAGCTCACTCAAAGGCGGTAATACGGTTATCCACAGAATCAGGGGATAACGCAGGAAAGAACATGTGAGC
AAAAGGCCAGCAAAAGGCCAGGAACCGTAAAAAGGCCGCGTTGCTGGCGTTTTTCCATAGGCTCCGCCCC
CCTGACGAGCATCACAAAAATCGACGCTCAAGTCAGAGGTGGCGAAACCCGACAGGACTATAAAGATACC
AGGCGTTTCCCCCTGGAAGCTCCCTCGTGCGCTCTCCTGTTCCGACCCTGCCGCTTACCGGATACCTGTC
CGCCTTTCTCCCTTCGGGAAGCGTGGCGCTTTCTCATAGCTCACGCTGTAGGTATCTCAGTTCGGTGTAG
GTCGTTCGCTCCAAGCTGGGCTGTGTGCACGAACCCCCCGTTCAGCCCGACCGCTGCGCCTTATCCGGTA
ACTATCGTCTTGAGTCCAACCCGGTAAGACACGACTTATCGCCACTGGCAGCAGCCACTGGTAACAGGAT
TAGCAGAGCGAGGTATGTAGGCGGTGCTACAGAGTTCTTGAAGTGGTGGCCTAACTACGGCTACACTAGA
AGAACAGTATTTGGTATCTGCGCTCTGCTGAAGCCAGTTACCTTCGGAAAAAGAGTTGGTAGCTCTTGAT
CCGGCAAACAAACCACCGCTGGTAGCGGTGGTTTTTTTGTTTGCAAGCAGCAGATTACGCGCAGAAAAAA
AGGATCTCAAGAAGATCCTTTGATCTTTTCTACGGGGTCTGACGCTCAGTGGAACGAAAACTCACGTTAA
GGGATTTTGGTCATGAGATTATCAAAAAGGATCTTCACCTAGATCCTTTTAAATTAAAAATGAAGTTTTA
AATCAATCTAAAGTATATATGAGTAAACTTGGTCTGACAGTTACCAATGCTTAATCAGTGAGGCACCTAT
CTCAGCGATCTGTCTATTTCGTTCATCCATAGTTGCCTGACTCCCCGTCGTGTAGATAACTACGATACGG
GAGGGCTTACCATCTGGCCCCAGTGCTGCAATGATACCGCGAGACCCACGCTCACCGGCTCCAGATTTAT
CAGCAATAAACCAGCCAGCCGGAAGGGCCGAGCGCAGAAGTGGTCCTGCAACTTTATCCGCCTCCATCCA
GTCTATTAATTGTTGCCGGGAAGCTAGAGTAAGTAGTTCGCCAGTTAATAGTTTGCGCAACGTTGTTGCC
ATTGCTACAGGCATCGTGGTGTCACGCTCGTCGTTTGGTATGGCTTCATTCAGCTCCGGTTCCCAACGAT
CAAGGCGAGTTACATGATCCCCCATGTTGTGCAAAAAAGCGGTTAGCTCCTTCGGTCCTCCGATCGTTGT
CAGAAGTAAGTTGGCCGCAGTGTTATCACTCATGGTTATGGCAGCACTGCATAATTCTCTTACTGTCATG
CCATCCGTAAGATGCTTTTCTGTGACTGGTGAGTACTCAACCAAGTCATTCTGAGAATAGTGTATGCGGC
GACCGAGTTGCTCTTGCCCGGCGTCAATACGGGATAATACCGCGCCACATAGCAGAACTTTAAAAGTGCT
CATCATTGGAAAACGTTCTTCGGGGCGAAAACTCTCAAGGATCTTACCGCTGTTGAGATCCAGTTCGATG
TAACCCACTCGTGCACCCAACTGATCTTCAGCATCTTTTACTTTCACCAGCGTTTCTGGGTGAGCAAAAA
CAGGAAGGCAAAATGCCGCAAAAAAGGGAATAAGGGCGACACGGAAATGTTGAATACTCATACTCTTCCT
TTTTCAATATTATTGAAGCATTTATCAGGGTTATTGTCTCATGAGCGGATACATATTTGAATGTATTTAG
AAAAATAAACAAATAGGGGTTCCGCGCACATTTCCCCGAAAAGTGCCACCTGACGTCGACGGATCGGGAG
ATCGATCTCCCGATCCCCTAGGGTCGACTCTCAGTACAATCTGCTCTGATGCCGCATAGTTAAGCCAGTA
TCTGCTCCCTGCTTGTGTGTTGGAGGTCGCTGAGTAGTGCGCGAGCAAAATTTAAGCTACAACAAGGCAA
GGCTTGACCGACAATTGCATGAAGAATCTGCTTAGGGTTAGGCGTTTTGCGCTGCTTCGCGATGTACGGG
CCAGATATACGCGTTGACATTGATTATTGACTAGTTATTAATAGTAATCAATTACGGGGTCATTAGTTCA
TAGCCCATATATGGAGTTCCGCGTTACATAACTTACGGTAAATGGCCCGCCTGGCTGACCGCCCAACGAC
CCCCGCCCATTGACGTCAATAATGACGTATGTTCCCATAGTAACGCCAATAGGGACTTTCCATTGACGTC
AATGGGTGGAGTATTTACGGTAAACTGCCCACTTGGCAGTACATCAAGTGTATC
